Addgene plasmid #55637: pAAV-EF1a-Flpo
Purpose: Expresses Flpo in Mammalian Cells
Depositing lab: Karl Deisseroth. Publication: Targeting cells with single vectors using multiple-feature Boolean logic. Fenno LE, Mattis J, Ramakrishnan C, Hyun M, Lee SY, He M, Tucciarone J, Selimbeyoglu A, Berndt A, Grosenick L, Zalocusky KA, Bernstein H, Swanson H, Perry C, Diester I, Boyce FM, Bass CE, Neve R, Huang ZJ, Deisseroth K. Nat Methods. 2014 Jul;11(7):763-72. doi: 10.1038/nmeth.2996. Epub 2014 Jun 8. PubMed 24908100.
Backbone
  Vector backbone: AAV
  Backbone size w/o insert (bp): 5331
  Total vector size (bp): 6605
  Vector type: Mammalian Expression, AAV
Growth in bacteria
  Bacterial resistance: Ampicillin, 100 μg/mL
  Growth temperature: 37°C
  Growth strain: NEB Stable
  Copy number: High Copy
Gene/Insert
  Gene/Insert name: Flpo
  Species: M. musculus (mouse)
  Insert size (bp): 1272
  Promoter: Ef1a
  Cloning method: Restriction Enzyme; 5′ cloning site BamHI (not destroyed); 3′ cloning site EcoRI (not destroyed)
  Sequencing primers: 5′ CACCCACACAAAGGAAAAGGGCC; 3′ GCAATAGCATGATACAAAGG
Terms and licenses: Academic/Nonprofit Terms; Industry Terms: Not Available to Industry
How to cite: pAAV-EF1a-Flpo was a gift from Karl Deisseroth (Addgene plasmid # 55637 ; http://n2t.net/addgene:55637 ; RRID:Addgene_55637) For viral preps, please replace (Addgene plasmid # 55637) in the above sentence with: (Addgene viral prep # 55637-AAV1), (Addgene viral prep # 55637-AAV2), or (Addgene viral prep # 55637-AAVrg)
