[The description below was written by a language model from this plasmid's Addgene catalogue record, the feature table of its GenBank file and pLannotate feature annotations shown in this document.]
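Description:
pAAV-EF1a-Flpo is an adeno-associated virus transfer plasmid (about 6.6 kb) for constitutive expression of the Flpo recombinase in mammalian cells, either by direct transfection or after packaging into recombinant AAV. It is maintained in E. coli through a high-copy ColE1/pUC-type origin with ampicillin selection via the bla gene, and the backbone also carries an f1 phage origin. Two AAV2 inverted terminal repeats flank the expression cassette; these are the only cis elements needed for replication and encapsidation of the vector genome when Rep, Cap and helper functions are supplied in trans.

Between the ITRs, the human EF-1α promoter, including its first intron, drives a 1,272 bp Flpo open reading frame cloned between BamHI and EcoRI sites. Flpo is a mouse codon-optimized, thermostable variant of the Saccharomyces cerevisiae FLP site-specific recombinase fused to an SV40 nuclear localization signal. The catalogue's "mouse" species entry most likely reflects the codon optimization rather than the origin of the gene. Downstream, a WPRE enhances transcript stability and expression, and a human growth hormone polyadenylation signal terminates the message. The GenBank table leaves the Flpo coding region unannotated, whereas the annotation of the sequenced record identifies it directly after the promoter. That sequenced record is ten nucleotides shorter and shows one ITR only as fragments, which may reflect the difficulty of reading through ITRs or partial loss of repeat sequence.

The construct supplies Flp activity to recombine FRT sites. The associated work concerns multiple-feature Boolean targeting of cells with single vectors, where Flpo would act on Flp-dependent or combined recombinase-dependent expression cassettes.
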