LOCUS       Exported 6605 bp ds-DNA circular SYN 12-MAY-2021
DEFINITION  Expresses Flpo in Mammalian Cells.
ACCESSION   .
VERSION     .
KEYWORDS    pAAV-EF1a-Flpo
SOURCE      synthetic DNA construct
  ORGANISM  synthetic DNA construct
REFERENCE   1 (bases 1 to 6605)
  AUTHORS   Fenno LE, Mattis J, Ramakrishnan C, Hyun M, Lee SY, He M, Tucciarone
            J, Selimbeyoglu A, Berndt A, Grosenick L, Zalocusky KA, Bernstein H,
            Swanson H, Perry C, Diester I, Boyce FM, Bass CE, Neve R, Huang ZJ,
            Deisseroth K
  TITLE     Targeting cells with single vectors using multiple-feature Boolean
            logic.
  JOURNAL   Nat Methods. 2014 Jul;11(7):763-72. doi: 10.1038/nmeth.2996. Epub
            2014 Jun 8.
  PUBMED    24908100
REFERENCE   2 (bases 1 to 6605)
  AUTHORS   .
  TITLE     Direct Submission
  JOURNAL   Exported May 12, 2021 from SnapGene Server 1.1.58
            http://www.snapgene.com
FEATURES             Location/Qualifiers
     source          1..6605
                     /organism="synthetic DNA construct"
                     /mol_type="other DNA"
     repeat_region   1..141
                     /label=AAV2 ITR
                     /note="inverted terminal repeat of adeno-associated virus
                     serotype 2"
     repeat_region   12..141
                     /label=AAV2 ITR
     promoter        242..1419
                     /label=EF-1-alpha promoter
                     /note="strong constitutive promoter for human elongation
                     factor EF-1-alpha"
     intron          473..1410
                     /label=EF-1-alpha intron A
                     /note="intron upstream of the start codon of human
                     EF-1-alpha"
     primer_bind     1367..1387
                     /label=EF1a-F
                     /note="Human elongation factor-1a promoter, forward primer"
     misc_feature    2732..3320
                     /label=WPRE
                     /note="woodchuck hepatitis virus posttranscriptional
                     regulatory element"
     primer_bind     complement(2785..2805)
                     /label=WPRE-R
                     /note="WPRE, reverse primer"
     CDS             complement(3203..3214)
                     /codon_start=1
                     /product="Factor Xa recognition and cleavage site"
                     /label=Factor Xa site
                     /translation="IEGR"
     polyA_signal    3352..3828
                     /label=hGH poly(A) signal
                     /note="human growth hormone polyadenylation signal"
     primer_bind     complement(3551..3570)
                     /label=hGH-PA-R
                     /note="Human growth hormone terminator, reverse primer"
     repeat_region   3868..4008
                     /label=AAV2 ITR
                     /note="inverted terminal repeat of adeno-associated virus
                     serotype 2"
     repeat_region   3868..3997
                     /label=AAV2 ITR
     rep_origin      4083..4538
                     /direction=RIGHT
                     /label=f1 ori
                     /note="f1 bacteriophage origin of replication; arrow
                     indicates direction of (+) strand synthesis"
     primer_bind     complement(4170..4189)
                     /label=F1ori-R
                     /note="F1 origin, reverse primer"
     primer_bind     4380..4401
                     /label=F1ori-F
                     /note="F1 origin, forward primer"
     primer_bind     complement(4555..4574)
                     /label=pRS-marker
                     /note="pRS vectors, use to sequence yeast selectable
                     marker"
     primer_bind     4674..4696
                     /label=pGEX 3'
                     /note="pGEX vectors, reverse primer"
     primer_bind     complement(4734..4752)
                     /label=pBRforEco
                     /note="pBR322 vectors, upsteam of EcoRI site, forward
                     primer"
     promoter        4820..4924
                     /gene="bla"
                     /label=AmpR promoter
     CDS             4925..5785
                     /codon_start=1
                     /gene="bla"
                     /product="beta-lactamase"
                     /label=AmpR
                     /note="confers resistance to ampicillin, carbenicillin, and
                     related antibiotics"
                     /translation="MSIQHFRVALIPFFAAFCLPVFAHPETLVKVKDAEDQLGARVGYI
                     ELDLNSGKILESFRPEERFPMMSTFKVLLCGAVLSRIDAGQEQLGRRIHYSQNDLVEYS
                     PVTEKHLTDGMTVRELCSAAITMSDNTAANLLLTTIGGPKELTAFLHNMGDHVTRLDRW
                     EPELNEAIPNDERDTTMPVAMATTLRKLLTGELLTLASRQQLIDWMEADKVAGPLLRSA
                     LPAGWFIADKSGAGERGSRGIIAALGPDGKPSRIVVIYTTGSQATMDERNRQIAEIGAS
                     LIKHW"
     primer_bind     complement(5143..5162)
                     /label=Amp-R
                     /note="Ampicillin resistance gene, reverse primer"
     rep_origin      5956..6544
                     /direction=RIGHT
                     /label=ori
                     /note="high-copy-number ColE1/pMB1/pBR322/pUC origin of
                     replication"
     primer_bind     6445..6464
                     /label=pBR322ori-F
                     /note="pBR322 origin, forward primer"
ORIGIN
        1 cctgcaggca gctgcgcgct cgctcgctca ctgaggccgc ccgggcaaag cccgggcgtc
       61 gggcgacctt tggtcgcccg gcctcagtga gcgagcgagc gcgcagagag ggagtggcca
      121 actccatcac taggggttcc tgcggccgca cgcgtaagct ttgcaaagat ggataaagtt
      181 ttaaacagag aggaatcttt gcagctaatg gaccttctag gtcttgaaag gagtgggaat
      241 tggctccggt gcccgtcagt gggcagagcg cacatcgccc acagtccccg agaagttggg
      301 gggaggggtc ggcaattgaa ccggtgccta gagaaggtgg cgcggggtaa actgggaaag
      361 tgatgtcgtg tactggctcc gcctttttcc cgagggtggg ggagaaccgt atataagtgc
      421 agtagtcgcc gtgaacgttc tttttcgcaa cgggtttgcc gccagaacac aggtaagtgc
      481 cgtgtgtggt tcccgcgggc ctggcctctt tacgggttat ggcccttgcg tgccttgaat
      541 tacttccact ggctgcagta cgtgattctt gatcccgagc ttcgggttgg aagtgggtgg
      601 gagagttcga ggccttgcgc ttaaggagcc ccttcgcctc gtgcttgagt tgaggcctgg
      661 cctgggcgct ggggccgccg cgtgcgaatc tggtggcacc ttcgcgcctg tctcgctgct
      721 ttcgataagt ctctagccat ttaaaatttt tgatgacctg ctgcgacgct ttttttctgg
      781 caagatagtc ttgtaaatgc gggccaagat ctgcacactg gtatttcggt ttttggggcc
      841 gcgggcggcg acggggcccg tgcgtcccag cgcacatgtt cggcgaggcg gggcctgcga
      901 gcgcggccac cgagaatcgg acgggggtag tctcaagctg gccggcctgc tctggtgcct
      961 ggcctcgcgc cgccgtgtat cgccccgccc tgggcggcaa ggctggcccg gtcggcacca
     1021 gttgcgtgag cggaaagatg gccgcttccc ggccctgctg cagggagctc aaaatggagg
     1081 acgcggcgct cgggagagcg ggcgggtgag tcacccacac aaaggaaaag ggcctttccg
     1141 tcctcagccg tcgcttcatg tgactccacg gagtaccggg cgccgtccag gcacctcgat
     1201 tagttctcga gcttttggag tacgtcgtct ttaggttggg gggaggggtt ttatgcgatg
     1261 gagtttcccc acactgagtg ggtggagact gaagttaggc cagcttggca cttgatgtaa
     1321 ttctccttgg aatttgccct ttttgagttt ggatcttggt tcattctcaa gcctcagaca
     1381 gtggttcaaa gtttttttct tccatttcag gtgtcgtgag gtaccggatc ccaccatgag
     1441 ccagttcgac atcctgtgca agaccccccc caaggtgctg gtgcggcagt tcgtggagag
     1501 attcgagagg cccagcggcg agaagatcgc cagctgtgcc gccgagctga cctacctgtg
     1561 ctggatgatc acccacaacg gcaccgccat caagagggcc accttcatga gctacaacac
     1621 catcatcagc aacagcctga gcttcgacat cgtgaacaag agcctgcagt tcaagtacaa
     1681 gacccagaag gccaccatcc tggaggccag cctgaagaag ctgatccccg cctgggagtt
     1741 caccatcatc ccttacaacg gccagaagca ccagagcgac atcaccgaca tcgtgtccag
     1801 cctgcagctg cagttcgaga gcagcgagga ggccgacaag ggcaacagcc acagcaagaa
     1861 gatgctgaag gccctgctgt ccgagggcga gagcatctgg gagatcaccg agaagatcct
     1921 gaacagcttc gagtacacca gcaggttcac caagaccaag accctgtacc agttcctgtt
     1981 cctggccaca ttcatcaact gcggcaggtt cagcgacatc aagaacgtgg accccaagag
     2041 cttcaagctg gtgcagaaca agtacctggg cgtgatcatt cagtgcctgg tgaccgagac
     2101 caagacaagc gtgtccaggc acatctactt tttcagcgcc agaggcagga tcgaccccct
     2161 ggtgtacctg gacgagttcc tgaggaacag cgagcccgtg ctgaagagag tgaacaggac
     2221 cggcaacagc agcagcaaca agcaggagta ccagctgctg aaggacaacc tggtgcgcag
     2281 ctacaacaag gccctgaaga agaacgcccc ctaccccatc ttcgctatca agaacggccc
     2341 taagagccac atcggcaggc acctgatgac cagctttctg agcatgaagg gcctgaccga
     2401 gctgacaaac gtggtgggca actggagcga caagagggcc tccgccgtgg ccaggaccac
     2461 ctacacccac cagatcaccg ccatccccga ccactacttc gccctggtgt ccaggtacta
     2521 cgcctacgac cccatcagca aggagatgat cgccctgaag gacgagacca accccatcga
     2581 ggagtggcag cacatcgagc agctgaaggg cagcgccgag ggcagcatca gataccccgc
     2641 ctggaacggc atcatcagcc aggaggtgct ggactacctg agcagctaca tcaacaggcg
     2701 gatctgagaa ttcgatatca agcttatcga taatcaacct ctggattaca aaatttgtga
     2761 aagattgact ggtattctta actatgttgc tccttttacg ctatgtggat acgctgcttt
     2821 aatgcctttg tatcatgcta ttgcttcccg tatggctttc attttctcct ccttgtataa
     2881 atcctggttg ctgtctcttt atgaggagtt gtggcccgtt gtcaggcaac gtggcgtggt
     2941 gtgcactgtg tttgctgacg caacccccac tggttggggc attgccacca cctgtcagct
     3001 cctttccggg actttcgctt tccccctccc tattgccacg gcggaactca tcgccgcctg
     3061 ccttgcccgc tgctggacag gggctcggct gttgggcact gacaattccg tggtgttgtc
     3121 ggggaaatca tcgtcctttc cttggctgct cgcctgtgtt gccacctgga ttctgcgcgg
     3181 gacgtccttc tgctacgtcc cttcggccct caatccagcg gaccttcctt cccgcggcct
     3241 gctgccggct ctgcggcctc ttccgcgtct tcgccttcgc cctcagacga gtcggatctc
     3301 cctttgggcc gcctccccgc atcgataccg agcgctgctc gagagatcta cgggtggcat
     3361 ccctgtgacc cctccccagt gcctctcctg gccctggaag ttgccactcc agtgcccacc
     3421 agccttgtcc taataaaatt aagttgcatc attttgtctg actaggtgtc cttctataat
     3481 attatggggt ggaggggggt ggtatggagc aaggggcaag ttgggaagac aacctgtagg
     3541 gcctgcgggg tctattggga accaagctgg agtgcagtgg cacaatcttg gctcactgca
     3601 atctccgcct cctgggttca agcgattctc ctgcctcagc ctcccgagtt gttgggattc
     3661 caggcatgca tgaccaggct cagctaattt ttgttttttt ggtagagacg gggtttcacc
     3721 atattggcca ggctggtctc caactcctaa tctcaggtga tctacccacc ttggcctccc
     3781 aaattgctgg gattacaggc gtgaaccact gctcccttcc ctgtccttct gattttgtag
     3841 gtaaccacgt gcggaccgag cggccgcagg aacccctagt gatggagttg gccactccct
     3901 ctctgcgcgc tcgctcgctc actgaggccg ggcgaccaaa ggtcgcccga cgcccgggct
     3961 ttgcccgggc ggcctcagtg agcgagcgag cgcgcagctg cctgcagggg cgcctgatgc
     4021 ggtattttct ccttacgcat ctgtgcggta tttcacaccg catannnnnn nnnnnnnnnn
     4081 nnnnnnnnnn nnnnnnnnnn nnnnnnnnnn nnnnnnnnnn nnnnnnnnnn nnnnnnnnnn
     4141 nnnnnnnnnn nnnnnnnnnn nnnnnnnnnn nnnnnnnnnn nnnnnnnnnn nnnnnnnnnn
     4201 nnnnnncnnn nnnnnnnnnn nnnnnnnnnn nnnnnnnnnn nnnnnnnnnn nnnnnnnnnn
     4261 nnnnnnnnnn nnnnnnnnnn nnnnnnnnnn nnnnnnnnnn nnnnnnnnnn nnnnnnnnnn
     4321 nnnnnnnnnn nnnnnnnnnn nnnnnnnncc tttgacgttg gagtccacgt tctttaatag
     4381 tggactcttg ttccaaactg gaacaacact caaccctatc tcgggctatt cttttgattt
     4441 ataagggatt ttgccgattt cggcctattg gttaaaaaat gagctgattt aacaaaaatt
     4501 taacgcgaat tttaacaaaa tattaacgtt tacaatttta tggtgcactc tcagtacaat
     4561 ctgctctgat gccgcatagt taagccagcc ccgacacccg ccaacacccg ctgacgcgcc
     4621 ctgacgggct tgtctgctcc cggcatccgc ttacagacaa gctgtgaccg tctccgggag
     4681 ctgcatgtgt cagaggtttt caccgtcatc accgaaacgc gcgagacgaa agggcctcgt
     4741 gatacgccta tttttatagg ttaatgtcat gataataatg gtttcttaga cgtcaggtgg
     4801 cacttttcgg ggaaatgtgc gcggaacccc tatttgttta tttttctaaa tacattcaaa
     4861 tatgtatccg ctcatgagac aataaccctg ataaatgctt caataatatt gaaaaaggaa
     4921 gagtatgagt attcaacatt tccgtgtcgc ccttattccc ttttttgcgg cattttgcct
     4981 tcctgttttt gctcacccag aaacgctggt gaaagtaaaa gatgctgaag atcagttggg
     5041 tgcacgagtg ggttacatcg aactggatct caacagcggt aagatccttg agagttttcg
     5101 ccccgaagaa cgttttccaa tgatgagcac ttttaaagtt ctgctatgtg gcgcggtatt
     5161 atcccgtatt gacgccgggc aagagcaact cggtcgccgc atacactatt ctcagaatga
     5221 cttggttgag tactcaccag tcacagaaaa gcatcttacg gatggcatga cagtaagaga
     5281 attatgcagt gctgccataa ccatgagtga taacactgcg gccaacttac ttctgacaac
     5341 gatcggagga ccgaaggagc taaccgcttt tttgcacaac atgggggatc atgtaactcg
     5401 ccttgatcgt tgggaaccgg agctgaatga agccatacca aacgacgagc gtgacaccac
     5461 gatgcctgta gcaatggcaa caacgttgcg caaactatta actggcgaac tacttactct
     5521 agcttcccgg caacaattaa tagactggat ggaggcggat aaagttgcag gaccacttct
     5581 gcgctcggcc cttccggctg gctggtttat tgctgataaa tctggagccg gtgagcgtgg
     5641 gtctcgcggt atcattgcag cactggggcc agatggtaag ccctcccgta tcgtagttat
     5701 ctacacgacg gggagtcagg caactatgga tgaacgaaat agacagatcg ctgagatagg
     5761 tgcctcactg attaagcatt ggtaactgtc agaccaagtt tactcatata tactttagat
     5821 tgatttaaaa cttcattttt aatttaaaag gatctaggtg aagatccttt ttgataatct
     5881 catgaccaaa atcccttaac gtgagttttc gttccactga gcgtcagacc ccgtagaaaa
     5941 gatcaaagga tcttcttgag atcctttttt tctgcgcgta atctgctgct tgcaaacaaa
     6001 aaaaccaccg ctaccagcgg tggtttgttt gccggatcaa gagctaccaa ctctttttcc
     6061 gaaggtaact ggcttcagca gagcgcagat accaaatact gtccttctag tgtagccgta
     6121 gttaggccac cacttcaaga actctgtagc accgcctaca tacctcgctc tgctaatcct
     6181 gttaccagtg gctgctgcca gtggcgataa gtcgtgtctt accgggttgg actcaagacg
     6241 atagttaccg gataaggcgc agcggtcggg ctgaacgggg ggttcgtgca cacagcccag
     6301 cttggagcga acgacctaca ccgaactgag atacctacag cgtgagctat gagaaagcgc
     6361 cacgcttccc gaagggagaa aggcggacag gtatccggta agcggcaggg tcggaacagg
     6421 agagcgcacg agggagcttc cagggggaaa cgcctggtat ctttatagtc ctgtcgggtt
     6481 tcgccacctc tgacttgagc gtcgattttt gtgatgctcg tcaggggggc ggagcctatg
     6541 gaaaaacgcc agcaacgcgg cctttttacg gttcctggcc ttttgctggc cttttgctca
     6601 catgt
//
