Features (pLannotate 1.2.2; 16 found; start..end, strand, type, name):
    202..342     +  repeat_region  AAV2 ITR: inverted terminal repeat of adeno-associated virus serotype 2 inverted
    347..398     -  misc_feature   bom (fragment): basis of mobility region from pBR322
    417..872     +  rep_origin     f1 ori (sequence partly withheld): f1 bacteriophage origin of replication; arrow indicates direction of (+) strand synthesis
    873..922     -  misc_feature   bom (fragment): basis of mobility region from pBR322
   1024..1059    -  CDS            rop (fragment): Rop protein, which maintains plasmids at low copy number; rop
   1154..1258    +  promoter       AmpR promoter: bla
   1259..2119    +  CDS            AmpR: β-lactamase; bla; confers resistance to ampicillin, carbenicillin, and related antibiotics
   2290..2878    +  rep_origin     ori: high-copy-number ColE1/pMB1/pBR322/pUC origin of replication
   2951..2978    +  repeat_region  AAV2 ITR (fragment): inverted terminal repeat of adeno-associated virus serotype 2 inverted
   3007..3034    +  repeat_region  AAV2 ITR (fragment): inverted terminal repeat of adeno-associated virus serotype 2 inverted
   3097..3163    +  CDS            small t antigen (fragment): SV40 (simian virus 40) small t antigen
   3170..4348    +  promoter       EF-1α promoter: strong constitutive promoter for human elongation factor EF-1α
   4365..5636    +  CDS            FLPo: nuclear-targeted site-specific recombinase FLPo is a mouse codon-optimized fusion between the SV40 nuclear localization signal and a thermostable version of the Saccharomyces cerevisiae site-specific recombinase FLP. Recombination occurs at FRT sequences.
   5637..5661    +  misc_feature   MCS (fragment): pBluescript multiple cloning site
   5661..6249    +  misc_feature   WPRE: woodchuck hepatitis virus posttranscriptional regulatory element
   6281..162     +  polyA_signal   hGH poly(A) signal (across the origin): human growth hormone polyadenylation signal
>Addgene plasmid #55637 | pAAV-EF1a-Flpo | addgene full sequence | sequence record 201189 | Addgene NGS Result
TGCATGACCAGGCTCAGCTAATTTTTGTTTTTTTGGTAGAGACGGGGTTTCACCATATTGGCCAGGCTGG
TCTCCAACTCCTAATCTCAGGTGATCTACCCACCTTGGCCTCCCAAATTGCTGGGATTACAGGCGTGAAC
CACTGCTCCCTTCCCTGTCCTTCTGATTTTGTAGGTAACCACGTGCGGACCGAGCGGCCGCAGGAACCCC
TAGTGATGGAGTTGGCCACTCCCTCTCTGCGCGCTCGCTCGCTCACTGAGGCCGGGCGACCAAAGGTCGC
CCGACGCCCGGGCTTTGCCCGGGCGGCCTCAGTGAGCGAGCGAGCGCGCAGCTGCCTGCAGGGGCGCCTG
ATGCGGTATTTTCTCCTTACGCATCTGTGCGGTATTTCACACCGCATA
[95 nt withheld, positions 399-493]
T
[46 nt withheld, positions 495-540]
C
[141 nt withheld, positions 542-682]
CCTTTGACGTTGGAGTCCACGTTCTTTAATAGTGGACTCTTGTTCCAAACTGGAACAACACTCAACTCTA
TCTCGGGCTATTCTTTTGATTTATAAGGGATTTTGCCGATTTCGGTCTATTGGTTAAAAAATGAGCTGAT
TTAACAAAAATTTAACGCGAATTTTAACAAAATATTAACGTTTACAATTTTATGGTGCACTCTCAGTACA
ATCTGCTCTGATGCCGCATAGTTAAGCCAGCCCCGACACCCGCCAACACCCGCTGACGCGCCCTGACGGG
CTTGTCTGCTCCCGGCATCCGCTTACAGACAAGCTGTGACCGTCTCCGGGAGCTGCATGTGTCAGAGGTT
TTCACCGTCATCACCGAAACGCGCGAGACGAAAGGGCCTCGTGATACGCCTATTTTTATAGGTTAATGTC
ATGATAATAATGGTTTCTTAGACGTCAGGTGGCACTTTTCGGGGAAATGTGCGCGGAACCCCTATTTGTT
TATTTTTCTAAATACATTCAAATATGTATCCGCTCATGAGACAATAACCCTGATAAATGCTTCAATAATA
TTGAAAAAGGAAGAGTATGAGTATTCAACATTTCCGTGTCGCCCTTATTCCCTTTTTTGCGGCATTTTGC
CTTCCTGTTTTTGCTCACCCAGAAACGCTGGTGAAAGTAAAAGATGCTGAAGATCAGTTGGGTGCACGAG
TGGGTTACATCGAACTGGATCTCAACAGCGGTAAGATCCTTGAGAGTTTTCGCCCCGAAGAACGTTTTCC
AATGATGAGCACTTTTAAAGTTCTGCTATGTGGCGCGGTATTATCCCGTATTGACGCCGGGCAAGAGCAA
CTCGGTCGCCGCATACACTATTCTCAGAATGACTTGGTTGAGTACTCACCAGTCACAGAAAAGCATCTTA
CGGATGGCATGACAGTAAGAGAATTATGCAGTGCTGCCATAACCATGAGTGATAACACTGCGGCCAACTT
ACTTCTGACAACGATCGGAGGACCGAAGGAGCTAACCGCTTTTTTGCACAACATGGGGGATCATGTAACT
CGCCTTGATCGTTGGGAACCGGAGCTGAATGAAGCCATACCAAACGACGAGCGTGACACCACGATGCCTG
TAGCAATGGCAACAACGTTGCGCAAACTATTAACTGGCGAACTACTTACTCTAGCTTCCCGGCAACAATT
AATAGACTGGATGGAGGCGGATAAAGTTGCAGGACCACTTCTGCGCTCGGCCCTTCCGGCTGGCTGGTTT
ATTGCTGATAAATCTGGAGCCGGTGAGCGTGGGTCTCGCGGTATCATTGCAGCACTGGGGCCAGATGGTA
AGCCCTCCCGTATCGTAGTTATCTACACGACGGGGAGTCAGGCAACTATGGATGAACGAAATAGACAGAT
CGCTGAGATAGGTGCCTCACTGATTAAGCATTGGTAACTGTCAGACCAAGTTTACTCATATATACTTTAG
ATTGATTTAAAACTTCATTTTTAATTTAAAAGGATCTAGGTGAAGATCCTTTTTGATAATCTCATGACCA
AAATCCCTTAACGTGAGTTTTCGTTCCACTGAGCGTCAGACCCCGTAGAAAAGATCAAAGGATCTTCTTG
AGATCCTTTTTTTCTGCGCGTAATCTGCTGCTTGCAAACAAAAAAACCACCGCTACCAGCGGTGGTTTGT
TTGCCGGATCAAGAGCTACCAACTCTTTTTCCGAAGGTAACTGGCTTCAGCAGAGCGCAGATACCAAATA
CTGTTCTTCTAGTGTAGCCGTAGTTAGGCCACCACTTCAAGAACTCTGTAGCACCGCCTACATACCTCGC
TCTGCTAATCCTGTTACCAGTGGCTGCTGCCAGTGGCGATAAGTCGTGTCTTACCGGGTTGGACTCAAGA
CGATAGTTACCGGATAAGGCGCAGCGGTCGGGCTGAACGGGGGGTTCGTGCACACAGCCCAGCTTGGAGC
GAACGACCTACACCGAACTGAGATACCTACAGCGTGAGCTATGAGAAAGCGCCACGCTTCCCGAAGGGAG
AAAGGCGGACAGGTATCCGGTAAGCGGCAGGGTCGGAACAGGAGAGCGCACGAGGGAGCTTCCAGGGGGA
AACGCCTGGTATCTTTATAGTCCTGTCGGGTTTCGCCACCTCTGACTTGAGCGTCGATTTTTGTGATGCT
CGTCAGGGGGGCGGAGCCTATGGAAAAACGCCAGCAACGCGGCCTTTTTACGGTTCCTGGCCTTTTGCTG
GCCTTTTGCTCACATGTCCTGCAGGCAGCTGCGCGCTCGCTCGCTCACTGAGGCCGCCCGGGCGTCGGGC
GACCTTTGGTCGCCCGGCCTCAGTGAGCGAGCGAGCGCGCAGAGAGGGAGTGGCCAACTCCATCACTAGG
GGTTCCTGCGGCCGCACGCGTAAGCTTTGCAAAGATGGATAAAGTTTTAAACAGAGAGGAATCTTTGCAG
CTAATGGACCTTCTAGGTCTTGAAAGGAGTGGGAATTGGCTCCGGTGCCCGTCAGTGGGCAGAGCGCACA
TCGCCCACAGTCCCCGAGAAGTTGGGGGGAGGGGTCGGCAATTGAACCGGTGCCTAGAGAAGGTGGCGCG
GGGTAAACTGGGAAAGTGATGTCGTGTACTGGCTCCGCCTTTTTCCCGAGGGTGGGGGAGAACCGTATAT
AAGTGCAGTAGTCGCCGTGAACGTTCTTTTTCGCAACGGGTTTGCCGCCAGAACACAGGTAAGTGCCGTG
TGTGGTTCCCGCGGGCCTGGCCTCTTTACGGGTTATGGCCCTTGCGTGCCTTGAATTACTTCCACCTGGC
TGCAGTACGTGATTCTTGATCCCGAGCTTCGGGTTGGAAGTGGGTGGGAGAGTTCGAGGCCTTGCGCTTA
AGGAGCCCCTTCGCCTCGTGCTTGAGTTGAGGCCTGGCCTGGGCGCTGGGGCCGCCGCGTGCGAATCTGG
TGGCACCTTCGCGCCTGTCTCGCTGCTTTCGATAAGTCTCTAGCCATTTAAAATTTTTGATGACCTGCTG
CGACGCTTTTTTTCTGGCAAGATAGTCTTGTAAATGCGGGCCAAGATCTGCACACTGGTATTTCGGTTTT
TGGGGCCGCGGGCGGCGACGGGGCCCGTGCGTCCCAGCGCACATGTTCGGCGAGGCGGGGCCTGCGAGCG
CGGCCACCGAGAATCGGACGGGGGTAGTCTCAAGCTGGCCGGCCTGCTCTGGTGCCTGGCCTCGCGCCGC
CGTGTATCGCCCCGCCCTGGGCGGCAAGGCTGGCCCGGTCGGCACCAGTTGCGTGAGCGGAAAGATGGCC
GCTTCCCGGCCCTGCTGCAGGGAGCTCAAAATGGAGGACGCGGCGCTCGGGAGAGCGGGCGGGTGAGTCA
CCCACACAAAGGAAAAGGGCCTTTCCGTCCTCAGCCGTCGCTTCATGTGACTCCACGGAGTACCGGGCGC
CGTCCAGGCACCTCGATTAGTTCTCGAGCTTTTGGAGTACGTCGTCTTTAGGTTGGGGGGAGGGGTTTTA
TGCGATGGAGTTTCCCCACACTGAGTGGGTGGAGACTGAAGTTAGGCCAGCTTGGCACTTGATGTAATTC
TCCTTGGAATTTGCCCTTTTTGAGTTTGGATCTTGGTTCATTCTCAAGCCTCAGACAGTGGTTCAAAGTT
TTTTTCTTCCATTTCAGGTGTCGTGAGGTACCGGATCCCACCATGAGCCAGTTCGACATCCTGTGCAAGA
CCCCCCCCAAGGTGCTGGTGCGGCAGTTCGTGGAGAGATTCGAGAGGCCCAGCGGCGAGAAGATCGCCAG
CTGTGCCGCCGAGCTGACCTACCTGTGCTGGATGATCACCCACAACGGCACCGCCATCAAGAGGGCCACC
TTCATGAGCTACAACACCATCATCAGCAACAGCCTGAGCTTCGACATCGTGAACAAGAGCCTGCAGTTCA
AGTACAAGACCCAGAAGGCCACCATCCTGGAGGCCAGCCTGAAGAAGCTGATCCCCGCCTGGGAGTTCAC
CATCATCCCTTACAACGGCCAGAAGCACCAGAGCGACATCACCGACATCGTGTCCAGCCTGCAGCTGCAG
TTCGAGAGCAGCGAGGAGGCCGACAAGGGCAACAGCCACAGCAAGAAGATGCTGAAGGCCCTGCTGTCCG
AGGGCGAGAGCATCTGGGAGATCACCGAGAAGATCCTGAACAGCTTCGAGTACACCAGCAGGTTCACCAA
GACCAAGACCCTGTACCAGTTCCTGTTCCTGGCCACATTCATCAACTGCGGCAGGTTCAGCGACATCAAG
AACGTGGACCCCAAGAGCTTCAAGCTGGTGCAGAACAAGTACCTGGGCGTGATCATTCAGTGCCTGGTGA
CCGAGACCAAGACAAGCGTGTCCAGGCACATCTACTTTTTCAGCGCCAGAGGCAGGATCGACCCCCTGGT
GTACCTGGACGAGTTCCTGAGGAACAGCGAGCCCGTGCTGAAGAGAGTGAACAGGACCGGCAACAGCAGC
AGCAACAAGCAGGAGTACCAGCTGCTGAAGGACAACCTGGTGCGCAGCTACAACAAGGCCCTGAAGAAGA
ACGCCCCCTACCCCATCTTCGCTATCAAGAACGGCCCTAAGAGCCACATCGGCAGGCACCTGATGACCAG
CTTTCTGAGCATGAAGGGCCTGACCGAGCTGACAAACGTGGTGGGCAACTGGAGCGACAAGAGGGCCTCC
GCCGTGGCCAGGACCACCTACACCCACCAGATCACCGCCATCCCCGACCACTACTTCGCCCTGGTGTCCA
GGTACTACGCCTACGACCCCATCAGCAAGGAGATGATCGCCCTGAAGGACGAGACCAACCCCATCGAGGA
GTGGCAGCACATCGAGCAGCTGAAGGGCAGCGCCGAGGGCAGCATCAGATACCCCGCCTGGAACGGCATC
ATCAGCCAGGAGGTGCTGGACTACCTGAGCAGCTACATCAACAGGCGGATCTGAGAATTCGATATCAAGC
TTATCGATAATCAACCTCTGGATTACAAAATTTGTGAAAGATTGACTGGTATTCTTAACTATGTTGCTCC
TTTTACGCTATGTGGATACGCTGCTTTAATGCCTTTGTATCATGCTATTGCTTCCCGTATGGCTTTCATT
TTCTCCTCCTTGTATAAATCCTGGTTGCTGTCTCTTTATGAGGAGTTGTGGCCCGTTGTCAGGCAACGTG
GCGTGGTGTGCACTGTGTTTGCTGACGCAACCCCCACTGGTTGGGGCATTGCCACCACCTGTCAGCTCCT
TTCCGGGACTTTCGCTTTCCCCCTCCCTATTGCCACGGCGGAACTCATCGCCGCCTGCCTTGCCCGCTGC
TGGACAGGGGCTCGGCTGTTGGGCACTGACAATTCCGTGGTGTTGTCGGGGAAATCATCGTCCTTTCCTT
GGCTGCTCGCCTATGTTGCCACCTGGATTCTGCGCGGGACGTCCTTCTGCTACGTCCCTTCGGCCCTCAA
TCCAGCGGACCTTCCTTCCCGCGGCCTGCTGCCGGCTCTGCGGCCTCTTCCGCGTCTTCGCCTTCGCCCT
CAGACGAGTCGGATCTCCCTTTGGGCCGCCTCCCCGCATCGATACCGAGCGCTGCTCGAGAGATCTACGG
GTGGCATCCCTGTGACCCCTCCCCAGTGCCTCTCCTGGCCCTGGAAGTTGCCACTCCAGTGCCCACCAGC
CTTGTCCTAATAAAATTAAGTTGCATCATTTTGTCTGACTAGGTGTCCTTCTATAATATTATGGGGTGGA
GGGGGGTGGTATGGAGCAAGGGGCAAGTTGGGAAGACAACCTGTAGGGCCTGCGGGGTCTATTGGGAACC
AAGCTGGAGTGCAGTGGCACAATCTTGGCTCACTGCAATCTCCGCCTCCTGGGTTCAAGCGATTCTCCTG
CCTCAGCCTCCCGAGTTGTTGGGATTCCAGGCA
