>Addgene plasmid #55637 | pAAV-EF1a-Flpo | addgene partial sequence | sequence record 92183 | EF1a-F 5'-TCAAGCCTCAGACAGTGGTTC-3'
TGTCGTGAGGTACCGGATCCCACCATGAGCCAGTTCGACATCCTGTGCAAGACCCCCCCCAAGGTGCTGG
TGCGGCAGTTCGTGGAGAGATTCGAGAGGCCCAGCGGCGAGAAGATCGCCAGCTGTGCCGCCGAGCTGAC
CTACCTGTGCTGGATGATCACCCACAACGGCACCGCCATCAAGAGGGCCACCTTCATGAGCTACAACACC
ATCATCAGCAACAGCCTGAGCTTCGACATCGTGAACAAGAGCCTGCAGTTCAAGTACAAGACCCAGAAGG
CCACCATCCTGGAGGCCAGCCTGAAGAAGCTGATCCCCGCCTGGGAGTTCACCATCATCCCTTACAACGG
CCAGAAGCACCAGAGCGACATCACCGACATCGTGTCCAGCCTGCAGCTGCAGTTCGAGAGCAGCGAGGAG
GCCGACAAGGGCAACAGCCACAGCAAGAAGATGCTGAAGGCCCTGCTGTCCGAGGGCGAGAGCATCTGGG
AGATCACCGAGAAGATCCTGAACAGCTTCGAGTACACCAGCAGGTTCACCAAGACCAAGACCCTGTACCA
GTTCCTGTTCCTGGCCACATTCATCAACTGCGGCAGGTTCAGCGACATCAAGAACGTGGACCCCAAGAGC
TTCAAGCTGGTGCAGAACAAGTACCTGGGCGTGATCATTCAGTGCCTGGTGACCGAGACCAAGACAAGCG
TGTCCAGGCACATCTACTTTTTCAGCGCCAGAGGCAGGATCGACCCCCTGGTGTACCTGGACGAGT
